>Addgene plasmid #233438 | APL0043 SFFV-CCR6-ADAR2dd (FLP-IN) | addgene full sequence | sequence record 467279 | Addgene NGS Result
GTCTGACGCTCAGTGGAACGAAAACTCACGTTAAGGGATTTTGGTCATGAGATTATCAAAAAGGATCTTC
ACCTAGATCCTTTTAAATTAAAAATGAAGTTTTAAATCAATCTAAAGTATATATGAGTAAACTTGGTCTG
ACAGTTACCAATGCTTAATCAGTGAGGCACCTATCTCAGCGATCTGTCTATTTCGTTCATCCATAGTTGC
CTGACTCCCCGTCGTGTAGATAACTACGATACGGGAGGGCTTACCATCTGGCCCCAGTGCTGCAATGATA
CCGCGAGACCCACGCTCACCGGCTCCAGATTTATCAGCAATAAACCAGCCAGCCGGAAGGGCCGAGCGCA
GAAGTGGTCCTGCAACTTTATCCGCCTCCATCCAGTCTATTAATTGTTGCCGGGAAGCTAGAGTAAGTAG
TTCGCCAGTTAATAGTTTGCGCAACGTTGTTGCCATTGCTACAGGCATCGTGGTGTCACGCTCGTCGTTT
GGTATGGCTTCATTCAGCTCCGGTTCCCAACGATCAAGGCGAGTTACATGATCCCCCATGTTGTGCAAAA
AAGCGGTTAGCTCCTTCGGTCCTCCGATCGTTGTCAGAAGTAAGTTGGCCGCAGTGTTATCACTCATGGT
TATGGCAGCACTGCATAATTCTCTTACTGTCATGCCATCCGTAAGATGCTTTTCTGTGACTGGTGAGTAC
TCAACCAAGTCATTCTGAGAATAGTGTATGCGGCGACCGAGTTGCTCTTGCCCGGCGTCAATACGGGATA
ATACCGCGCCACATAGCAGAACTTTAAAAGTGCTCATCATTGGAAAACGTTCTTCGGGGCGAAAACTCTC
AAGGATCTTACCGCTGTTGAGATCCAGTTCGATGTAACCCACTCGTGCACCCAACTGATCTTCAGCATCT
TTTACTTTCACCAGCGTTTCTGGGTGAGCAAAAACAGGAAGGCAAAATGCCGCAAAAAAGGGAATAAGGG
CGACACGGAAATGTTGAATACTCATACTCTTCCTTTTTCAATATTATTGAAGCATTTATCAGGGTTATTG
TCTCATGAGCGGATACATATTTGAATGTATTTAGAAAAATAAACAAATAGGGGTTCCGCGCACATTTCCC
CGAAAAGTGCCACCTGACGTCGACGGATCGGGAGATCTCCCGATCCCCTATGGTGCACTCTCAGTACAAT
CTGCTCTGATGCCGCATAGTTAAGCCAGTATCTGCTCCCTGCTTGTGTGTTGGAGGTCGCTGAGTAGTGC
GCGAGCAAAATTTAAGCTACAACAAGGCAAGGCTTGACCGACAATTGCCGATAAAATAAAAGATTTTATT
TAGTCTCCAGAAAAAGGGGGGAATGAAAGACCCCACCTGTAGGTTTGGCAAGCTAGCTGCAGTAACGCCA
TTTTGCAAGGCATGGAAAAATACCAAACCAAGAATAGAGAAGTTCAGATCAAGGGCGGGTACATGAAAAT
AGCTAACGTTGGGCCAAACAGGATATCTGCGGTGAGCAGTTTCGGCCCCGGCCCGGGGCCAAGAACAGAT
GGTCACCGCAGTTTCGGCCCCGGCCCGAGGCCAAGAACAGATGGTCCCCAGATATGGCCCAACCCTCAGC
AGTTTCTTAAGACCCATCAGATGTTTCCAGGCTCCCCCAAGGACCTGAAATGACCCTGCGCCTTATTTGA
ATTAACCAATCAGCCTGCTTCTCGCTTCTGTTCGCGCGCTTCTGCTTCCCGAGCTCTATAAAAGAGCTCA
CAACCCCTCACTCGGCGCGCCAGTCCTCCGACAGACTGAGTCGCCCGGGAAGCTTCGCCACCATGAGCGG
AGAGAGCATGAACTTCAGTGATGTGTTCGATTCCAGTGAGGACTACTTCGTGTCCGTCAATACATCCTAC
TACAGCGTAGATTCTGAGATGCTGCTTTGCTCCCTGCAGGAGGTGCGCCAGTTCTCCCGACTCTTCGTTC
CCATCGCGTATTCACTCATCTGCGTCTTTGGCCTCCTGGGGAATATCTTGGTAGTCATCACATTTGCTTT
TTATAAAAAGGCCAGATCCATGACAGACGTCTACCTGCTTAATATGGCCATTGCAGACATCCTGTTCGTC
CTGACGCTCCCATTCTGGGCTGTGAGTCACGCTACCGGGGCCTGGGTGTTCAGTAATGCAACCTGCAAGC
TGTTGAAGGGAATTTATGCCATCAACTTTAATTGCGGTATGCTGCTGCTGACTTGCATAAGTATGGACAG
ATACATCGCCATAGTACAGGCAACAAAATCCTTCAGACTGAGGTCTCGAACGCTCCCTAGGTCTAAAATC
ATTTGTCTTGTTGTATGGGGCTTGAGCGTGATTATTTCCAGCAGTACTTTCGTGTTTAACCAGAAGTACA
ACACGCAGGGCAGCGATGTGTGTGAGCCCAAGTACCAGACGGTATCTGAGCCTATCAGGTGGAAGCTGTT
GATGCTGGGTTTGGAATTGCTGTTCGGCTTTTTTATCCCACTCATGTTTATGATTTTTTGTTATACCTTC
ATCGTGAAGACCCTGGTCCAGGCACAAAACTCTAAGCGACACAAGGCCATCCGGGTAATCATCGCTGTTG
TGCTGGTATTTCTGGCTTGCCAGATCCCTCATAATATGGTCCTTCTGGTAACGGCAGCCAACCTGGGCAA
AATGAATCGCTCATGTCAGTCAGAAAAGCTTATCGGGTACACCAAAACGGTTACGGAGGTTCTGGCGTTC
CTGCATTGTTGCCTTAACCCTGTGCTGTACGCATTTATAGGTCAGAAGTTTCGAAACTACTTCCTGAAGA
TTCTCAAAGACCTCTGGTGTGTAAGAAGAAAGTATAAAAGTAGTGGATTTTCATGCGCAGGACGCTACTC
CGAAAACATTTCCAGACAGACCAGTGAGACGGCCGATAACGATAACGCCTCCTCCTTTACCATGGGTACC
GGTGCTTTGCACTTGGATCAAACGCCATCTCGCCAGCCTATTCCCAGTGAGGGTCTTCAGCTGCATTTAC
CGCAGGTTTTAGCTGACGCTGTCTCACGCCTGGTCCTGGGTAAGTTTGGTGACCTGACCGACAACTTCTC
CTCCCCTCACGCTCGCAGAAAAGTGCTGGCTGGAGTCGTCATGACAACAGGCACAGATGTTAAAGATGCC
AAGGTGATAAGTGTTTCTACAGGAACAAAATGTATTAATGGTGAATACATGAGTGATCGTGGCCTTGCAT
TAAATGACTGCCATGCAGAAATAATATCTCGGAGATCCTTGCTCAGATTTCTTTATACACAACTTGAGCT
TTACTTAAATAACAAAGATGATCAAAAAAGATCCATCTTTCAGAAATCAGAGCGAGGGGGGTTTAGGCTG
AAGGAGAATGTCCAGTTTCATCTGTACATCAGCACCTCTCCCTGTGGAGATGCCAGAATCTTCTCACCAC
ATGAGCCAATCCTGGAAGAACCAGCAGATAGACACCCAAATCGTAAAGCAAGAGGACAGCTACGGACCAA
AATAGAGTCTGGTCAGGGGACGATTCCAGTGCGCTCCAATGCGAGCATCCAAGCGTGGGACGGGGTGCTG
CAAGGGGAGCGGCTGCTCACCATGTCCTGCAGTGACAAGATTGCACGCTGGAACGTGGTGGGCATCCAGG
GATCCCTGCTCAGCATTTTCGTGGAGCCCATTTACTTCTCGAGCATCATCCTGGGCAGCCTTTACCACGG
GGACCACCTTTCCAGGGCCATGTACCAGCGGATCTCCAACATAGAGGACCTGCCACCTCTCTACACCCTC
AACAAGCCTTTGCTCAGTGGCATCAGCAATGCAGAAGCACGGCAGCCAGGGAAGGCCCCCAACTTCAGTG
TCAACTGGACGGTAGGCGACTCCGCTATTGAGGTCATCAACGCCACGACTGGGAAGGATGAGCTGGGCCG
CGCGTCCCGCCTGTGTAAGCACGCGTTGTACTGTCGCTGGATGCGTGTGCACGGCAAGGTTCCCTCCCAC
TTACTACGCTCCAAGATTACCAAACCCAACGTGTACCATGAGTCCAAGCTGGCGGCAAAGGAGTACCAGG
CCGCCAAGGCGCGTCTGTTCACAGCCTTCATCAAGGCGGGGCTGGGGGCCTGGGTGGAGAAGCCCACCGA
GCAGGACCAGTTCTCACTCACGCCCTGAGCCGCTCGAGGAGGGCCCGAACAAAAACTCATCTCAGAAGAG
GATCTGAATAGCGCCGTCGACCATCATCATAATCATCATTGAGTTTAAACCCGCTGATCAGCCTCGACTG
TGCCTTCTAGTTGCCAGCCATCTGTTGTTTGCCCCTCCCCCGTGCCTTCCTTGACCCTGGAAGGTGCCAC
TCCCACTGTCCTTTCCTAATAAAATGAGGAAATTGCATCGCATTGTCTGAGTAGGTGTCATTCTATTCTG
GGGGGTGGGGTGGGGCAGGACAGCAAGGGGGAGGATTGGGAAGACAATAGCAGGCATGCTGGGGATGCGG
TGGGCTCTATGGAGATCTATCGATGTTCTGGGGATGCGGTGGGCTCTATGGCTTCTGAGGCGGAAAGAAC
CAGCTGGGGCTCTAGGGGGTATCCCC
[124 nt withheld, positions 4577-4700]
C
[91 nt withheld, positions 4702-4792]
AGGGTGATGGTTCACGTACCTAGAAGTTCCTATTCCGAAGTTCCTATTCTCTAGAAAGTATAGGAACTTC
CTTGGCCAAAAAGCCTGAACTCACCGCGACGTCTGTCGAGAAGTTTCTGATCGAAAAGTTCGACAGCGTC
TCCGACCTGATGCAGCTCTCGGAGGGCGAAGAATCTCGTGCTTTCAGCTTCGATGTAGGAGGGCGTGGAT
ATGTCCTGCGGGTAAATAGCTGCGCCGATGGTTTCTACAAAGATCGTTATGTTTATCGGCACTTTGCATC
GGCCGCGCTCCCGATTCCGGAAGTGCTTGACATTGGGGAATTCAGCGAGAGCCTGACCTATTGCATCTCC
CGCCGTGCACAGGGTGTCACGTTGCAAGACCTGCCTGAAACCGAACTGCCCGCTGTTCTGCAGCCGGTCG
CGGAGGCCATGGATGCGATCGCTGCGGCCGATCTTAGCCAGACGAGCGGGTTCGGCCCATTCGGACCGCA
AGGAATCGGTCAATACACTACATGGCGTGATTTCATATGCGCGATTGCTGATCCCCATGTGTATCACTGG
CAAACTGTGATGGACGACACCGTCAGTGCGTCCGTCGCGCAGGCTCTCGATGAGCTGATGCTTTGGGCCG
AGGACTGCCCCGAAGTCCGGCACCTCGTGCACGCGGATTTCGGCTCCAACAATGTCCTGACGGACAATGG
CCGCATAACAGCGGTCATTGACTGGAGCGAGGCGATGTTCGGGGATTCCCAATACGAGGTCGCCAACATC
TTCTTCTGGAGGCCGTGGTTGGCTTGTATGGAGCAGCAGACGCGCTACTTCGAGCGGAGGCATCCGGAGC
TTGCAGGATCGCCGCGGCTCCGGGCGTATATGCTCCGCATTGGTCTTGACCAACTCTATCAGAGCTTGGT
TGACGGCAATTTCGATGATGCAGCTTGGGCGCAGGGTCGATGCGACGCAATCGTCCGATCCGGAGCCGGG
ACTGTCGGGCGTACACAAATCGCCCGCAGAAGCGCGGCCGTCTGGACCGATGGCTGTGTAGAAGTACTCG
CCGATAGTGGAAACCGACGCCCCAGCACTCGTCCGAGGGCAAAGGAATAGCACGTACTACGAGATTTCGA
TTCCACCGCCGCCTTCTATGAAAGGTTGGGCTTCGGAATCGTTTTCCGGGACGCCGGCTGGATGATCCTC
CAGCGCGGGGATCTCATGCTGGAGTTCTTCGCCCACCCCAACTTGTTTATTGCAGCTTATAATGGTTACA
AATAAAGCAATAGCATCACAAATTTCACAAATAAAGCATTTTTTTCACTGCATTCTAGTTGTGGTTTGTC
CAAACTCATCAATGTATCTTATCATGTCTGTATACCGTCGACCTCTAGCTAGAGCTTGGCGTAATCATGG
TCATAGCTGTTTCCTGTGTGAAATTGTTATCCGCTCACAATTCCACACAACATACGAGCCGGAAGCATAA
AGTGTAAAGCCTGGGGTGCCTAATGAGTGAGCTAACTCACATTAATTGCGTTGCGCTCACTGCCCGCTTT
CCAGTCGGGAAACCTGTCGTGCCAGCTGCATTAATGAATCGGCCAACGCGCGGGGAGAGGCGGTTTGCGT
ATTGGGCGCTCTTCCGCTTCCTCGCTCACTGACTCGCTGCGCTCGGTCGTTCGGCTGCGGCGAGCGGTAT
CAGCTCACTCAAAGGCGGTAATACGGTTATCCACAGAATCAGGGGATAACGCAGGAAAGAACATGTGAGC
AAAAGGCCAGCAAAAGGCCAGGAACCGTAAAAAGGCCGCGTTGCTGGCGTTTTTCCATAGGCTCCGCCCC
CCTGACGAGCATCACAAAAATCGACGCTCAAGTCAGAGGTGGCGAAACCCGACAGGACTATAAAGATACC
AGGCGTTTCCCCCTGGAAGCTCCCTCGTGCGCTCTCCTGTTCCGACCCTGCCGCTTACCGGATACCTGTC
CGCCTTTCTCCCTTCGGGAAGCGTGGCGCTTTCTCATAGCTCACGCTGTAGGTATCTCAGTTCGGTGTAG
GTCGTTCGCTCCAAGCTGGGCTGTGTGCACGAACCCCCCGTTCAGCCCGACCGCTGCGCCTTATCCGGTA
ACTATCGTCTTGAGTCCAACCCGGTAAGACACGACTTATCGCCACTGGCAGCAGCCACTGGTAACAGGAT
TAGCAGAGCGAGGTATGTAGGCGGTGCTACAGAGTTCTTGAAGTGGTGGCCTAACTACGGCTACACTAGA
AGAACAGTATTTGGTATCTGCGCTCTGCTGAAGCCAGTTACCTTCGGAAAAAGAGTTGGTAGCTCTTGAT
CCGGCAAACAAACCACCGCTGGTAGCGGTGGTTTTTTTGTTTGCAAGCAGCAGATTACGCGCAGAAAAAA
AGGATCTCAAGAAGATCCTTTGATCTTTTCTACGGG
Features (pLannotate 1.2.2; 19 found; start..end, strand, type, name):
    145..1005    -  CDS            AmpR: β-lactamase; bla; confers resistance to ampicillin, carbenicillin, and related antibiotics
   1006..1110    -  promoter       AmpR promoter: bla
   1169..1221    -  misc_feature   bom (fragment): basis of mobility region from pBR322
   1392..1799    +  promoter       SFFV promoter: spleen focus-forming virus long terminal repeat (LTR) promoter
   1813..2934    +  CDS            CCR6: CCR6_HUMAN - Also known as CKRL3, CMKBR6, GPR29, STRL22. Experimental evidence at protein level: Swiss-Prot protein existence level 1. Receptor for the C-C type chemokine CCL20 (PubMed:9169459). Binds to CCL20 and subsequently transduces a signal by increasing the intracellular calcium ion levels (PubMed:20068036). Although CCL20 is its major ligand it can also act as a receptor for non-chemokine ligands such as beta-defensins (PubMed:25585877). Binds to defensin DEFB1 leading to increase in intracellular calcium ions and cAMP levels. Its binding to DEFB1 is essential for the function of DEFB1
   2947..4155    +  CDS            Adarb1 (fragment): RED1_RAT - Also known as Red1. Experimental evidence at protein level: Swiss-Prot protein existence level 1. Catalyzes the hydrolytic deamination of adenosine to inosine in double-stranded RNA (dsRNA) referred to as A-to-I RNA editing. This may affect gene expression and function in a number of ways that include mRNA translation by changing codons and hence the amino acid sequence of proteins; pre-mRNA splicing by altering splice site recognition sequences; RNA stability by changing sequences involved in nuclease recognition; genetic stability in the case of RNA virus genomes by changing seque
   4268..4492    +  polyA_signal   bGH poly(A) signal: bovine growth hormone polyadenylation signal
   4508..4531    +  polyA_signal   bGH poly(A) signal (fragment): bovine growth hormone polyadenylation signal
   4535..4556    +  promoter       SV40 promoter (fragment): SV40 enhancer and early promoter
   4577..4810    +  rep_origin     f1 ori (fragment) (sequence partly withheld): f1 bacteriophage origin of replication; arrow indicates direction of (+) strand synthesis
   4815..4862    +  protein_bind   FRT: FLP-mediated recombination occurs in the 8-bp core sequence TCTAGAAA (Turan and Bode, 2011). FLP recombinase from the Saccharomyces cerevisiae 2μ plasmid
   4870..5892    +  CDS            HygR: aminoglycoside phosphotransferase from E. coli; aph(4)-Ia; confers resistance to hygromycin
   5902..6027    +  CDS            ble (fragment): BLE_KLEPN - Experimental evidence at protein level: Swiss-Prot protein existence level 1. Binding protein with a strong affinity to the bleomycin family of antibiotics. Binds to CL990; an antimitotic-antibiotic compound. From Klebsiella pneumoniae.
   6022..6143    +  polyA_signal   SV40 poly(A) signal: SV40 polyadenylation signal
   6216..6232    -  protein_bind   lac operator: The lac repressor binds to the lac operator to inhibit transcription in E. coli. This inhibition can be relieved by adding lactose or isopropyl-β-D-thiogalactopyranoside (IPTG). lac repressor encoded by lacI
   6240..6270    -  promoter       lac promoter: promoter for the E. coli lac operon
   6285..6306    -  protein_bind   CAP binding site: CAP binding activates transcription in the presence of cAMP. E. coli catabolite activator protein
   6319..6411    -  CDS            lacI (fragment): lac repressor; lacI; The lac repressor binds to the lac operator to inhibit transcription in E. coli. This inhibition can be relieved by adding lactose or isopropyl-β-D-thiogalactopyranoside (IPTG).
   6594..7182    -  rep_origin     ori: high-copy-number ColE1/pMB1/pBR322/pUC origin of replication
