[The description below was written by a language model from this plasmid's Addgene catalogue record and pLannotate feature annotations shown in this document.]
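Description:
APL0043 SFFV-CCR6-ADAR2dd (FLP-IN) is a 7.2 kb mammalian expression plasmid built on a Flp-In-type backbone, designed for site-specific integration into host cell lines that carry a genomic FRT landing site. In bacteria it is maintained at high copy from a ColE1/pUC origin and selected with ampicillin through the β-lactamase gene. Remnants of an f1 origin, a lac promoter/operator region and a bom fragment are also annotated as backbone carry-over.

The payload is a single transcription unit in which the spleen focus-forming virus LTR (SFFV) promoter drives a synthetic fusion protein, terminated by a bovine growth hormone polyadenylation signal. The fusion places the human chemokine receptor CCR6, a G-protein-coupled receptor whose main ligand is CCL20, upstream of the ADAR2 deaminase domain (ADAR2dd), which the annotation matches to a fragment of the ADARB1/RED1 adenosine deaminase that catalyses A-to-I editing in double-stranded RNA. The deaminase domain carries the E488Q and T501A substitutions; E488Q is commonly known as a hyperactive editing variant, but the record does not state the rationale for either change.

Downstream, an FRT site sits directly in front of a hygromycin resistance coding sequence with an SV40 polyadenylation signal. No functional promoter is annotated for this marker, as is typical of Flp-In vectors: FLP-mediated recombination into the genomic FRT site positions the gene behind a resident promoter, so hygromycin resistance reports correct integration.

According to the associated publication title, the construct belongs to work on post-transcriptional modular synthetic receptors. This suggests the receptor-tethered editor serves to couple ligand sensing to RNA editing, although the record does not describe the mechanism.
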