Addgene plasmid #233438: APL0043 SFFV-CCR6-ADAR2dd (FLP-IN)
Purpose: SFFV driven CCR6-ADAR2dd (as in XZ032)
Depositing lab: Xiaojing Gao. Depositing organization: Stanford University. Publication: Post-transcriptional modular synthetic receptors. Zhang X, Mille-Fragoso LS, Kaseniit KE, Lee AP, Zhang M, Call CC, Hu Y, Xie Y, Gao XJ. Nat Chem Biol. 2025 Mar 28. doi: 10.1038/s41589-025-01872-w. PubMed 40155716.
Backbone
  Vector backbone: FLP-IN
  Vector type: Mammalian Expression
Growth in bacteria
  Bacterial resistance: Ampicillin, 100 μg/mL
  Growth temperature: 37°C
  Growth strain: DH5alpha
  Copy number: High Copy
Gene/Insert
  Gene/Insert name: CCR6-ADAR2dd
  Species: Synthetic
  Mutation: E488Q, T501A on ADAR2dd
  Promoter: SFFV
  Cloning method: Gibson Cloning
Terms and licenses: Academic/Nonprofit Terms; Industry Terms: Not Available to Industry
Depositor comments: https://benchling.com/s/seq-V4lvq3SSPHfKZ8A2tNOt?m=slm-ypRWsbxyWVCA6k7FtKNW for annotated sequence file. Please visit https://doi.org/10.1101/2024.05.03.592453 for bioRxiv preprint.
How to cite: APL0043 SFFV-CCR6-ADAR2dd (FLP-IN) was a gift from Xiaojing Gao (Addgene plasmid # 233438 ; http://n2t.net/addgene:233438 ; RRID:Addgene_233438)
